>Addgene plasmid #126567 | Cavin4a in pBluescript(SK+) | addgene full sequence | sequence record 346565 | Addgene NGS Result
CGCCCAATACGCAAACCGCCTCTCCCCGCGCGTTGGCCGATTCATTAATGCAGCTGGCACGACAGGTTTC
CCGACTGGAAAGCGGGCAGTGAGCGCAACGCAATTAATGTGAGTTAGCTCACTCATTAGGCACCCCAGGC
TTTACACTTTATGCTTCCGGCTCGTATGTTGTGTGGAATTGTGAGCGGATAACAATTTCACACAGGAAAC
AGCTATGACCATGATTACGCCAAGCGCGCAATTAACCCTCACTAAAGGGAACAAAAGCTGGAGCTCCACC
GCGGTGGCGGCCGCTCTAGAACTAGTGGATCCCCCGGGCTGCAGGAATTCGATATCAAGCTTATCGATAC
CGTCGACCTCGAGCACATGTGGCCTTTTTTTTTTTTTTTTTTTTTTTTTTTTTCATATTGAGATTTTTTT
AATACATTTCACATGTGGCTTTATGGTAACAGAAATTACACAAACACATCTAGTGCTTGCACTGTTTATC
AACTTGGTGCCCAACACACATACTCATACACTCTCACATTTTATGAAAAAAAATCTTGTGTTGCTTCCAC
TTACTCATGACCAATTTTCTCTGCATCTTCCATCATATCTCCACAGTTTTTGTGGTGAACGGCTCTTTTC
AGTCCTCATGGATACGAGTTGCTCCCTCCTCTGATACTGGACCCTCCCTTTTGTTTTCGGTAACCACCTC
TGTGTAGGTCACATCTGGGCTGGACTTCCTGCCTTTGGGTGGAGTCACAGCAGGTTCCGCCTCCGCACCC
TCCTGGCCTTCAGCGACCGTGCGCTCCTTCTTCAGCTTGATTTTGAAGGATTCCTTGGTGGGCGCTTTCT
TAGCGATGTTTTCCTTCAGCCTCTCGCTGCTCTGCTTTATCTTCTCTCGCTGCTCGGGTGGCACGATCTT
CTCACCCAAAGTGTTGAATTTGGTTCCAAGCGTCTGGCCGGTCTTACTCAGGCTCTCCTTGGTCTTGCTG
AGGTTTTCTCGGGTCTTCTCGCGGGTCTTGTTCATGTTCTCTTTGGAGAACGCAGCCTTGATGTTCTCGA
TGCCTTTTAACCCGGACTGTTTGAGGCGGGCGCCCCTGGACGACTCCGCATCCTCCACCACCATGTACTC
TTCATCAGATGACAGGTCAGCAGGGATGTCATACTCATCTGGCTCCACCTCCAACTCAGCAAGCCCTGCT
CCCTTGGGAGTCTTGGTGACAGCAACAGAGGGGACTTCTTTTTCACCCTGATAGATCACAACCCTGAACT
TGTTGCGTGTGAGCAGCTCATCTTGCGTAGTTTCCACTTTCTTCACGCGCACGTTCTGTTTCTCCACACG
TGAACGTACTTCTTTAACGTGTGTGCTCACACGCCGGGCCTTCTGCAGCAGTTTGTCGACGGTCGTCGCT
GTGGCCCCGTGGTCACGAGCCAGTTTGAGAAGCTCGGACTGGACAGCGCTGACCGAGCCCTCGAGGGGGG
GCCCGGTACCCAATTCGCCCTATAGTGAGTCGTATTACGCGCGCTCACTGGCCGTCGTTTTACAACGTCG
TGACTGGGAAAACCCTGGCGTTACCCAACTTAATCGCCTTGCAGCACATCCCCCTTTCGCCAGCTGGCGT
AATAGCGAAGAGGCCCGCACCGATCGCCCTTCCCAACAGTTGCGCAGCCTGAATGGCGAATGGG
[124 nt withheld, positions 1675-1798]
C
[91 nt withheld, positions 1800-1890]
A
[49 nt withheld, positions 1892-1940]
CCTTTGACGTTGGAGTCCACGTTCTTT
[37 nt withheld, positions 1968-2004]
ACCCTATCTCGGTCTATTCTTTTGATTTATAAGGGATTTTGCCGATTTCGGCCTATTGGTTAAAAAATGA
GCTGATTTAACAAAAATTTAACGCGAATTTTAACAAAATATTAACGCTTACAATTTAGGTGGCACTTTTC
GGGGAAATGTGCGCGGAACCCCTATTTGTTTATTTTTCTAAATACATTCAAATATGTATCCGCTCATGAG
ACAATAACCCTGATAAATGCTTCAATAATATTGAAAAAGGAAGAGTATGAGTATTCAACATTTCCGTGTC
GCCCTTATTCCCTTTTTTGCGGCATTTTGCCTTCCTGTTTTTGCTCACCCAGAAACGCTGGTGAAAGTAA
AAGATGCTGAAGATCAGTTGGGTGCACGAGTGGGTTACATCGAACTGGATCTCAACAGCGGTAAGATCCT
TGAGAGTTTTCGCCCCGAAGAACGTTTTCCAATGATGAGCACTTTTAAAGTTCTGCTATGTGGCGCGGTA
TTATCCCGTATTGACGCCGGGCAAGAGCAACTCGGTCGCCGCATACACTATTCTCAGAATGACTTGGTTG
AGTACTCACCAGTCACAGAAAAGCATCTTACGGATGGCATGACAGTAAGAGAATTATGCAGTGCTGCCAT
AACCATGAGTGATAACACTGCGGCCAACTTACTTCTGACAACGATCGGAGGACCGAAGGAGCTAACCGCT
TTTTTGCACAACATGGGGGATCATGTAACTCGCCTTGATCGTTGGGAACCGGAGCTGAATGAAGCCATAC
CAAACGACGAGCGTGACACCACGATGCCTGTAGCAATGGCAACAACGTTGCGCAAACTATTAACTGGCGA
ACTACTTACTCTAGCTTCCCGGCAACAATTAATAGACTGGATGGAGGCGGATAAAGTTGCAGGACCACTT
CTGCGCTCGGCCCTTCCGGCTGGCTGGTTTATTGCTGATAAATCTGGAGCCGGTGAGCGTGGGTCTCGCG
GTATCATTGCAGCACTGGGGCCAGATGGTAAGCCCTCCCGTATCGTAGTTATCTACACGACGGGGAGTCA
GGCAACTATGGATGAACGAAATAGACAGATCGCTGAGATAGGTGCCTCACTGATTAAGCATTGGTAACTG
TCAGACCAAGTTTACTCATATATACTTTAGATTGATTTAAAACTTCATTTTTAATTTAAAAGGATCTAGG
TGAAGATCCTTTTTGATAATCTCATGACCAAAATCCCTTAACGTGAGTTTTCGTTCCACTGAGCGTCAGA
CCCCGTAGAAAAGATCAAAGGATCTTCTTGAGATCCTTTTTTTCTGCGCGTAATCTGCTGCTTGCAAACA
AAAAAACCACCGCTACCAGCGGTGGTTTGTTTGCCGGATCAAGAGCTACCAACTCTTTTTCCGAAGGTAA
CTGGCTTCAGCAGAGCGCAGATACCAAATACTGTTCTTCTAGTGTAGCCGTAGTTAGGCCACCACTTCAA
GAACTCTGTAGCACCGCCTACATACCTCGCTCTGCTAATCCTGTTACCAGTGGCTGCTGCCAGTGGCGAT
AAGTCGTGTCTTACCGGGTTGGACTCAAGACGATAGTTACCGGATAAGGCGCAGCGGTCGGGCTGAACGG
GGGGTTCGTGCACACAGCCCAGCTTGGAGCGAACGACCTACACCGAACTGAGATACCTACAGCGTGAGCT
ATGAGAAAGCGCCACGCTTCCCGAAGGGAGAAAGGCGGACAGGTATCCGGTAAGCGGCAGGGTCGGAACA
GGAGAGCGCACGAGGGAGCTTCCAGGGGGAAACGCCTGGTATCTTTATAGTCCTGTCGGGTTTCGCCACC
TCTGACTTGAGCGTCGATTTTTGTGATGCTCGTCAGGGGGGCGGAGCCTATGGAAAAACGCCAGCAACGC
GGCCTTTTTACGGTTCCTGGCCTTTTGCTGGCCTTTTGCTCACATGTTCTTTCCTGCGTTATCCCCTGAT
TCTGTGGATAACCGTATTACCGCCTTTGAGTGAGCTGATACCGCTCGCCGCAGCCGAACGACCGAGCGCA
GCGAGTCAGTGAGCGAGGAAGCGGAAGAG
Features (pLannotate 1.2.2; 13 found; start..end, strand, type, name):
    105..126     +  protein_bind   CAP binding site: CAP binding activates transcription in the presence of cAMP. E. coli catabolite activator protein
    141..171     +  promoter       lac promoter: promoter for the E. coli lac operon
    179..195     +  protein_bind   lac operator: The lac repressor binds to the lac operator to inhibit transcription in E. coli. This inhibition can be relieved by adding lactose or isopropyl-β-D-thiogalactopyranoside (IPTG). lac repressor encoded by lacI
    240..258     +  promoter       T3 promoter: promoter for bacteriophage T3 RNA polymerase
    271..363     +  misc_feature   MCS (fragment): pBluescript multiple cloning site
    632..1465    -  CDS            cavin4a (fragment): CVN4A_DANRE - Also known as murca. Experimental evidence at protein level: Swiss-Prot protein existence level 1. Induces rhoa activation and activates nppa transcription and myofibrillar organization through the rho/rock signaling pathway. From Danio rerio (Zebrafish) (Brachydanio rerio).
   1489..1507    -  promoter       T7 promoter: promoter for bacteriophage T7 RNA polymerase
   1515..1670    +  CDS            lacZα (fragment): LacZα fragment of β-galactosidase; lacZ fragment
   1675..2103    +  rep_origin     f1 ori (sequence partly withheld): f1 bacteriophage origin of replication; arrow indicates direction of (+) strand synthesis
   2156..2260    +  promoter       AmpR promoter: bla
   2261..3121    +  CDS            AmpR: β-lactamase; bla; confers resistance to ampicillin, carbenicillin, and related antibiotics
   3292..3880    +  rep_origin     ori: high-copy-number ColE1/pMB1/pBR322/pUC origin of replication
   4063..92      +  CDS            lacI (fragment) (across the origin): lac repressor; lacI; The lac repressor binds to the lac operator to inhibit transcription in E. coli. This inhibition can be relieved by adding lactose or isopropyl-β-D-thiogalactopyranoside (IPTG).
