[The description below was written by a language model from this plasmid's Addgene catalogue record and pLannotate feature annotations shown in this document.]
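Description:
Cavin4a in pBluescript(SK+) is a small (about 4.1 kb) bacterial cloning and in vitro transcription plasmid carrying zebrafish (Danio rerio) cavin4a, also known as murca, and intended as a template for making RNA probes for in situ hybridisation. The pBluescript(SK+) phagemid backbone supplies a high-copy ColE1/pUC-type origin for propagation in E. coli, a β-lactamase gene with its own promoter for ampicillin selection, and an f1 origin that allows single-stranded DNA production with helper phage. The catalogue lists the vector type as a Gateway entry clone, but no att recombination sites are annotated in the feature table, which shows only standard pBluescript elements.

The cavin4a sequence is annotated as a fragment of the coding sequence (roughly 830 nt) inserted in the multiple cloning site, which leaves only partial MCS and lacZα annotations, along with the upstream lac promoter, operator and CAP site. The insert is flanked by opposing bacteriophage promoters: T3 on one side and T7 on the other. The coding sequence lies on the minus strand, the same orientation as the T7 promoter, so by annotation T7 polymerase would produce sense-strand RNA, while T3 would read the opposite strand to give the antisense transcript that hybridises to endogenous mRNA. This arrangement lets both the detection probe and its sense control be made from one template after linearisation. There is an unannotated stretch between the MCS remnant and the cavin4a fragment whose content the record does not state. The associated work concerns the role of Cavin4 in T-tubule formation in developing skeletal muscle, consistent with use of the probe for mapping cavin4a expression in zebrafish embryos.
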