Addgene plasmid #126567: Cavin4a in pBluescript(SK+)
Purpose: For generating RNA probes for in situ hybridisation. Parton lab clone ISB
Depositing lab: Rob Parton. Depositing organization: University of Queensland, Institute for Molecular Bioscience. Publication: Cavin4 interacts with Bin1 to promote T-tubule formation and stability in developing skeletal muscle. Lo HP, Lim YW, Xiong Z, Martel N, Ferguson C, Ariotti N, Giacomotto J, Rae J, Floetenmeyer M, Moradi SV, Gao Y, Tillu VA, Xia D, Wang H, Rahnama S, Nixon SJ, Bastiani M, Day RD, Smith KA, Palpant NJ, Johnston WA, Alexandrov K, Collins BM, Hall TE, Parton RG. J Cell Biol. 2021 Dec 6;220(12). pii: 212693. doi: 10.1083/jcb.201905065. Epub 2021 Oct 11. PubMed 34633413.
Backbone
  Vector backbone: pBluescript(SK+)
  Vector type: Gateway entry clone
Growth in bacteria
  Bacterial resistance: Ampicillin, 100 μg/mL
  Growth temperature: 37°C
  Growth strain: DH5alpha
  Copy number: High Copy
Gene/Insert
  Gene/Insert name: Cavin4a
  Species: D. rerio (zebrafish)
  Entrez Gene: cavin4a (a.k.a. Ca, im:689568, im:6895682, mur, murc, murca, zgc:158664)
Terms and licenses: Academic/Nonprofit Terms; Industry Terms: Not Available to Industry
How to cite: Cavin4a in pBluescript(SK+) was a gift from Rob Parton (Addgene plasmid # 126567 ; http://n2t.net/addgene:126567 ; RRID:Addgene_126567)
